>Addgene plasmid #227686 | pPB-CAG-shLRRK2-mCherry-CAAX | addgene full sequence | sequence record 456695 | Addgene NGS Result
AGCGGATGTACCCCGAGGACGGCGCCCTGAAGGGCGAGATCAAGCAGAGGCTGAAGCTGAAGGACGGCGG
CCACTACGACGCTGAGGTCAAGACCACCTACAAGGCCAAGAAGCCCGTGCAGCTGCCCGGCGCCTACAAC
GTCAACATCAAGTTGGACATCACCTCCCACAACGAGGACTACACCATCGTGGAACAGTACGAACGCGCCG
AGGGCCGCCACTCCACCGGCGGCATGGACGAGCTGTACAAGTGCTGCATCATCCTGTAAGCGGCCGCACT
CCTCAGGTGCAGGCTGCCTATCAGAAGGTGGTGGCTGGTGTGGCCAATGCCCTGGCTCACAAATACCACT
GAGATCTTTTTCCCTCTGCCAAAAATTATGGGGACATCATGAAGCCCCTTGAGCATCTGACTTCTGGCTA
ATAAAGGAAATTTATTTTCATTGCAATAGTGTGTTGGAATTTTTTGTGTCTCTCACTCGGAAGGACATAT
GGGAGGGCAAATCATTTAAAACATCAGAATGAGTATTTGGTTTAGAGTTTGGCAACATATGCCCATATGC
TGGCTGCCATGAACAAAGGTTGGCTATAAAGAGGTCATCAGTATATGAAACAGCCCCCTGCTGTCCATTC
CTTATTCCATAGAAAAGCCTTGACTTGAGGTTAGATTTTTTTTATATTTTGTTTTGTGTTATTTTTTTCT
TTAACATCCCTAAAATTTTCCTTACATGTTTTACTAGCCAGATTTTTCCTCCTCTCCTGACTACTCCCAG
TCATAGCTGTCCCTCTTCTCTTATGGAGATCCCTCGACCTGCAGAGCTCCAGCCTACACAATCGCTCAAG
ACGTGTAATGCTTTTATTATATATTAGTCACGATATCTATAACAAGAAAATATATATATAATAAGTTATC
ACGTAAGTAGAACATGAAATAACAATATAATTATCGTATGAGTTAAATCTTAAAAGTCACGTAAAAGATA
ATCATGCGTCATTTTGACTCACGCGGTCGTTATAGTTCAAAATCAGTGACACTTACCGCATTGACAAGCA
CGCCTCACGGGAGCTCCAAGCGGCGACTGAGATGTCCTAAATGCACAGCGACGGATTCGCGCTATTTAGA
AAGAGAGAGCAATATTTCAAGAATGCATGCGTCAATTTTACGCAGACTATCTTTCTAGGGTTAAAAGCTT
GGCGTAATCATGGTCATAGCTGTTTCCTGTGTGAAATTGTTATCCGCTCACAATTCCACACAACATACGA
GCCGGAAGCATAAAGTGTAAAGCCTGGGGTGCCTAATGAGTGAGCTAACTCACATTAATTGCGTTGCGCT
CACTGCCCGCTTTCCAGTCGGGAAACCTGTCGTGCCAGCGGATCCGCATCTCAATAAGTCAGCAACCATA
GTCCCGCCCCTAACTCCGCCCATCCCGCCCCTAACTCCGCCCAGTTCCGCCCATTCTCCGCCCCATGGCT
GACTAATTTTTTTTATTTATGCAGAGGCCGAGGCCGCCTCGGCCTCTGAGCTATTCCAGAAGTAGTGAGG
AGGCTTTTTTGGAGGCCTAGGCTTTTGCAAAAAGCTAACTTGTTTATTGCAGCTTATAATGGTTACAAAT
AAAGCAATAGCATCACAAATTTCACAAATAAAGCATTTTTTTCACTGCATTCTAGTTGTGGTTTGTCCAA
ACTCATCAATGTATCTTATCATGTCTGGATCCGCTGCATTAATGAATCGGCCAACGCGCGGGGAGAGGCG
GTTTGCGTATTGGGCGCTCTTCCGCTTCCTCGCTCACTGACTCGCTGCGCTCGGTCGTTCGGCTGCGGCG
AGCGGTATCAGCTCACTCAAAGGCGGTAATACGGTTATCCACAGAATCAGGGGATAACGCAGGAAAGAAC
ATGTGAGCAAAAGGCCAGCAAAAGGCCAGGAACCGTAAAAAGGCCGCGTTGCTGGCGTTTTTCCATAGGC
TCCGCCCCCCTGACGAGCATCACAAAAATCGACGCTCAAGTCAGAGGTGGCGAAACCCGACAGGACTATA
AAGATACCAGGCGTTTCCCCCTGGAAGCTCCCTCGTGCGCTCTCCTGTTCCGACCCTGCCGCTTACCGGA
TACCTGTCCGCCTTTCTCCCTTCGGGAAGCGTGGCGCTTTCTCATAGCTCACGCTGTAGGTATCTCAGTT
CGGTGTAGGTCGTTCGCTCCAAGCTGGGCTGTGTGCACGAACCCCCCGTTCAGCCCGACCGCTGCGCCTT
ATCCGGTAACTATCGTCTTGAGTCCAACCCGGTAAGACACGACTTATCGCCACTGGCAGCAGCCACTGGT
AACAGGATTAGCAGAGCGAGGTATGTAGGCGGTGCTACAGAGTTCTTGAAGTGGTGGCCTAACTACGGCT
ACACTAGAAGAACAGTATTTGGTATCTGCGCTCTGCTGAAGCCAGTTACCTTCGGAAAAAGAGTTGGTAG
CTCTTGATCCGGCAAACAAACCACCGCTGGTAGCGGTGGTTTTTTTGTTTGCAAGCAGCAGATTACGCGC
AGAAAAAAAGGATCTCAAGAAGATCCTTTGATCTTTTCTACGGGGTCTGACGCTCAGTGGAACGAAAACT
CACGTTAAGGGATTTTGGTCATGAGATTATCAAAAAGGATCTTCACCTAGATCCTTTTAAATTAAAAATG
AAGTTTTAAATCAATCTAAAGTATATATGAGTAAACTTGGTCTGACAGTTACCAATGCTTAATCAGTGAG
GCACCTATCTCAGCGATCTGTCTATTTCGTTCATCCATAGTTGCCTGACTCCCCGTCGTGTAGATAACTA
CGATACGGGAGGGCTTACCATCTGGCCCCAGTGCTGCAATGATACCGCGAGACCCACGCTCACCGGCTCC
AGATTTATCAGCAATAAACCAGCCAGCCGGAAGGGCCGAGCGCAGAAGTGGTCCTGCAACTTTATCCGCC
TCCATCCAGTCTATTAATTGTTGCCGGGAAGCTAGAGTAAGTAGTTCGCCAGTTAATAGTTTGCGCAACG
TTGTTGCCATTGCTACAGGCATCGTGGTGTCACGCTCGTCGTTTGGTATGGCTTCATTCAGCTCCGGTTC
CCAACGATCAAGGCGAGTTACATGATCCCCCATGTTGTGCAAAAAAGCGGTTAGCTCCTTCGGTCCTCCG
ATCGTTGTCAGAAGTAAGTTGGCCGCAGTGTTATCACTCATGGTTATGGCAGCACTGCATAATTCTCTTA
CTGTCATGCCATCCGTAAGATGCTTTTCTGTGACTGGTGAGTACTCAACCAAGTCATTCTGAGAATAGTG
TATGCGGCGACCGAGTTGCTCTTGCCCGGCGTCAATACGGGATAATACCGCGCCACATAGCAGAACTTTA
AAAGTGCTCATCATTGGAAAACGTTCTTCGGGGCGAAAACTCTCAAGGATCTTACCGCTGTTGAGATCCA
GTTCGATGTAACCCACTCGTGCACCCAACTGATCTTCAGCATCTTTTACTTTCACCAGCGTTTCTGGGTG
AGCAAAAACAGGAAGGCAAAATGCCGCAAAAAAGGGAATAAGGGCGACACGGAAATGTTGAATACTCATA
CTCTTCCTTTTTCAATATTATTGAAGCATTTATCAGGGTTATTGTCTCATGAGCGGATACATATTTGAAT
GTATTTAGAAAAATAAACAAATAGGGGTTCCGCGCACATTTCCCCGAAAAGTGCCACCTGGGTCGACTTA
ACCCTAGAAAGATAATCATATTGTGACGTACGTTAAAGATAATCATGCGTAAAATTGACGCATGTGTTTT
ATCGATCTGTATATCGAGGTTTATTTATTAATTTGAATAGATATTAAGTTTTATTATATTTACACTTACA
TACTAATAATAAATTCAACAAACAATTTATTTATGTTTATTTATTTATTAAAAAAAAACAAAAACTCAAA
ATTTCTTCTATAAAGTAACAAAACTTTTAAACATTCTCTCTTTTACAAAAATAAACTTATTTTGTACTTT
AAAAACAGTCATGTTGTATTATAAAATAAGTAATTAGCTTAACTTATACATAATAGAAACAAATTATACT
TATTAATCGCATAACTTCGTATAATGTATGCTATACGAAGTTATGCGATTAAGGGATCTGTAGGGCGCAG
TAGTCCAACTAGTCAGGCCCGAAGGAATAGAAGAAGAAGGTGGAGAGAGAGACAGAGACAGATCCATTCG
ATTAGTGAACGGATCTCGACGGTATCGATCACGAGACTAGCCTCGAGCGGCCGCCCCCTTCACCGAGGGC
CTATTTCCCATGATTCCTTCATATTTGCATATACGATACAAGGCTGTTAGAGAGATAATTGGAATTAATT
TGACTGTAAACACAAAGATATTAGTACAAAATACGTGACGTAGAAAGTAATAATTTCTTGGGTAGTTTGC
AGTTTTAAAATTATGTTTTAAAATGGACTATCATATGCTTACCGTAACTTGAAAGTATTTCGATTTCTTG
GCTTTATATATCTTGTGGAAAGGACGAAACACCGGGGCCGAGTTGTGGATCATATTCTCGAGAATATGAT
CCACAACTCGGCCTTTTTGAATTCTCGACCTCGAGACAAATGGCAGTATTCATCCACAATTTTAAAAGAA
AAGGGGGGATTGGGGGGTACAGTGCAGGGGAAAGAATAGTAGACATAATAGCAACAGACATACAAACTAA
AGAATTACAAAAACAAATTACAAAAATTCAAAATTTTCGGGTTTATTACAGGGACAGCAGAGATCCACTT
TGGCACTAGTTATTAATAGTAATCAATTACGGGGTCATTAGTTCATAGCCCATATATGGAGTTCCGCGTT
ACATAACTTACGGTAAATGGCCCGCCTGGCTGACCGCCCAACGACCCCCGCCCATTGACGTCAATAATGA
CGTATGTTCCCATAGTAACGCCAATAGGGACTTTCCATTGACGTCAATGGGTGGAGTATTTACGGTAAAC
TGCCCACTTGGCAGTACATCAAGTGTATCATATGCCAAGTACGCCCCCTATTGACGTCAATGACGGTAAA
TGGCCCGCCTGGCATTATGCCCAGTACATGACCTTATGGGACTTTCCTACTTGGCAGTACATCTACGTAT
TAGTCATCGCTATTACCATGGTCGAGGTGAGCCCCACGTTCTGCTTCACTCTCCCCATCTCCCCCCCCTC
CCCACCCCCAATTTTGTATTTATTTATTTTTTAATTATTTTGTGCAGCGATGGGGGCGGGGGGGGGGGGG
GGGCGCGCCAGGGGGGGGGGGGGGGGGGGAGGGGGGGGGSGGGGSGAGGSGGAGAGGTGCGGCGGCAGCC
AATCAGAGCGGCGCGCTCCGAAAGTTTCCTTTTATGGCGAGGCGGCGGCGGCGGCGGCCCTATAAAAAGC
GAAGCGCGCGGCGGGCGGGAGTCGCTGCGCGCTGCCTTCGCCCCGTGCCCCGCTCCGCCGCCGCCTCGCG
CCGCCCGCCCCGGCTCTGACTGACCGCGTTACTCCCACAGGTGAGCGGGCGGGACGGCCCTTCTCCTCCG
GGCTGTAATTAGCGCTTGGTTTAATGACGGCTTGTTTCTTTTCTGTGGCTGCGTGAAAGCCTTGAGGGGC
TCCGGGAGGGCCCTTTGTGCGGGGGGAGCGGCTCGGGGGGTGCGTGCGTGTGTGTGTGCGTGGGGAGCGC
CGCGTGCGGCTCCGCGCTGCCCGGCGGCTGTGAGCGCTGCGGGCGCGGCGCGGGGCTTTGTGCGCTCCGC
AGTGTGCGCGAGGGGAGCGCGGCCGGGGGCGGTGCCCCGCGGTGCGGGGGGGGCTGCGAGGGGAACAAAG
GCTGCGTGCGGGGTGTGTGCGTGGGGGGGTGAGCAGGGGGTGTGGGCGCGTCGGTCGGGCTGCAACCCCC
CCTGCACCCCCCTCCCCGAGTTGCTGAGCACGGCCCGGCTTCGGGTGCGGGGCTCCGTACGGGGCGTGGC
GCGGGGCTCGCCGTGCCGGGCGGGGGGTGGCGGCAGGTGGGGGTGCCGGGCGGGGCGGGGCCGCCTCGGG
CCGGGGRGGGCTCGGGGGAGGGGCGCGGCGGCCCCCGGAGCGCCGGCGGCTGTCGAGGCGCGGCGAGCCG
CAGCCATTGCCTTTTATGGTAATCGTGCGAGAGGGCGCAGGGACTTCCTTTGTCCCAAATCTGTGCGGAG
CCGAAATCTGGGAGGCGCCGCCGCACCCCCTCTAGCGGGCGCGGGGCGAAGCGGTGCGGCGCCGGCAGGA
AGGAAATGGGCGGGGAGGGCCTTCGTGCGTCGCCGCGCCGCCGTCCCCTTCTCCCTCTCCAGCCTCGGGG
CTGTCCGCGGGGGGACGGCTGCCTTCGGGGGGGACGGGGCAGGGCGGGGTTCGGCTTCTGGCGTGTGACC
GGCGGCTCTAGAGCCTCTGCTAACCATGTTCATGCCTTCTTCTTTTTCCTACAGCTCCTGGGCAACGTGC
TGGTTATTGTGCTGTCTCATCATTTTGGCAAAGAATTCTGCAGTCGACGGTACCGCGGGCCCGCTACCGG
ACTCAGATCTCGAGCTCAAGCTTATGGTGAGCAAGGGCGAGGAGGATAACATGGCCATCATCAAGGAGTT
CATGCGCTTCAAGGTGCACATGGAGGGCTCCGTGAACGGCCACGAGTTCGAGATCGAGGGCGAGGGCGAG
GGCCGCCCCTACGAGGGCACCCAGACCGCCAAGCTGAAGGTGACCAAGGGTGGCCCCCTGCCCTTCGCCT
GGGACATCCTGTCCCCTCAGTTCATGTACGGCTCCAAGGCCTACGTGAAGCACCCCGCCGACATCCCCGA
CTACTTGAAGCTGTCCTTCCCCGAGGGCTTCAAGTGGGAGCGCGTGATGAACTTCGAGGACGGCGGCGTG
GTGACCGTGACCCAGGACTCCTCCCTGCAGGACGGCGAGTTCATCTACAAGGTGAAGCTGCGCGGCACCA
ACTTCCCCTCCGACGGCCCCGTAATGCAGAAGAAGACCATGGGCTGGGAGGCCTCCTCCG
Features (pLannotate 1.2.2; 25 found; start..end, strand, type, name):
    278..349     +  CDS            HBB (fragment): HBB_PONPY - Experimental evidence at transcript level: Swiss-Prot protein existence level 2. Involved in oxygen transport from the lung to the various peripheral tissues. From Pongo pygmaeus (Bornean orangutan).
    420..475     +  polyA_signal   β-globin poly(A) signal: rabbit β-globin polyadenylation signal (Gil and Proudfoot, 1987)
   1227..1243    -  protein_bind   lac operator: The lac repressor binds to the lac operator to inhibit transcription in E. coli. This inhibition can be relieved by adding lactose or isopropyl-β-D-thiogalactopyranoside (IPTG). lac repressor encoded by lacI
   1251..1281    -  promoter       lac promoter: promoter for the E. coli lac operon
   1296..1317    -  protein_bind   CAP binding site: CAP binding activates transcription in the presence of cAMP. E. coli catabolite activator protein
   1330..1369    -  CDS            lacI (fragment): lac repressor; lacI; The lac repressor binds to the lac operator to inhibit transcription in E. coli. This inhibition can be relieved by adding lactose or isopropyl-β-D-thiogalactopyranoside (IPTG).
   1376..1398    +  promoter       SV40 promoter (fragment): SV40 enhancer and early promoter
   1422..1557    +  rep_origin     SV40 ori: SV40 origin of replication
   1577..1711    +  polyA_signal   SV40 poly(A) signal: SV40 polyadenylation signal
   1713..1767    -  CDS            lacI (fragment): lac repressor; lacI; The lac repressor binds to the lac operator to inhibit transcription in E. coli. This inhibition can be relieved by adding lactose or isopropyl-β-D-thiogalactopyranoside (IPTG).
   1950..2538    -  rep_origin     ori: high-copy-number ColE1/pMB1/pBR322/pUC origin of replication
   2709..3569    -  CDS            AmpR: β-lactamase; bla; confers resistance to ampicillin, carbenicillin, and related antibiotics
   3570..3674    -  promoter       AmpR promoter: bla
   4071..4104    -  protein_bind   loxP: Cre-mediated recombination occurs in the 8-bp core sequence (GCATACAT). Cre recombinase
   4121..4137    +  misc_feature   Ad SA (fragment): adenovirus major late transcript splice acceptor (Friedrich and Soriano, 1991)
   4144..4215    +  CDS            Rev (fragment): human immunodeficiency virus 1 (HIV-1) Rev protein; rev; enhances nuclear export of unspliced and incompletely spliced viral mRNAs
   4265..4505    +  promoter       U6 promoter: RNA polymerase III promoter for human U6 snRNA
   4610..4727    +  misc_feature   cPPT/CTS: central polypurine tract and central termination sequence of HIV-1
   4827..5130    +  enhancer       CMV enhancer: human cytomegalovirus immediate early enhancer
   5132..5407    +  promoter       chicken β-actin promoter: No description available
   5408..6424    +  intron         chimeric intron: chimera between introns from chicken β-actin and rabbit β-globin
   6422..6478    +  CDS            HBB (fragment): HBB_LEPEU - Experimental evidence at protein level: Swiss-Prot protein existence level 1. Involved in oxygen transport from the lung to the various peripheral tissues. From Lepus europaeus (European hare).
   6473..6503    +  misc_feature   MCS (fragment): multiple cloning site
   6502..6533    +  misc_feature   MCS (fragment): multiple cloning site
   6534..251     +  CDS            mCherry (across the origin): mCherry is a basic (constitutively fluorescent) red fluorescent protein published in 2004, derived from Discosoma sp.. It is reported to be a very rapidly-maturing monomer with low acid sensitivity.
