[The description below was written by a language model from this plasmid's Addgene catalogue record and pLannotate feature annotations shown in this document.]
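Description:
pPB-CAG-shLRRK2-mCherry-CAAX is a mammalian expression plasmid of about 7 kb built on a pPB backbone. That name conventionally denotes a piggyBac transposon vector, but the feature table does not annotate any transposon terminal repeats, so genomic integration with a helper transposase is implied by the name only. It is propagated in E. coli through a high-copy ColE1/pUC-type origin and selected with ampicillin via the β-lactamase gene. The backbone also carries remnants of lac regulatory elements, an SV40 origin and an SV40 poly(A) signal.

The payload combines two independent expression units. A human U6 RNA polymerase III promoter lies upstream of the region expected to hold the short hairpin RNA against mouse Lrrk2, although the hairpin itself is not annotated as a feature. Flanking this unit are elements that appear to be carried over from a lentiviral shRNA vector: a loxP site, a splice acceptor fragment, a Rev fragment and the cPPT/CTS. Downstream, a CAG promoter (CMV enhancer, chicken β-actin promoter and chimeric β-actin/β-globin intron) drives mCherry, terminated by the rabbit β-globin polyadenylation signal. According to the name and stated purpose, mCherry carries a CAAX motif, a prenylation signal that tethers the protein to the membrane, though this short tag is not annotated separately.

Together these units knock down LRRK2 while outlining the full membrane contour of the same cell in red. This fits the associated study of astrocyte morphology and synapse maintenance in the context of Parkinson's-linked LRRK2.
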