Addgene plasmid #227686: pPB-CAG-shLRRK2-mCherry-CAAX
Purpose: Membrane tethered mCherry and shRNA targeting LRRK2
Depositing lab: Cagla Eroglu. Depositing organization: Duke University. Publication: PD-linked LRRK2 G2019S mutation impairs astrocyte morphology and synapse maintenance via ERM hyperphosphorylation. Wang S, Baumert R, Séjourné G, Bindu DS, Dimond K, Sakers K, Vazquez L, Moore JL, Tan CX, Takano T, Rodriguez MP, Brose N, Bradley L, Lessing R, Soderling SH, La Spada AR, Eroglu C. eLife 2025 [Reviewed Preprint] 14:RP107556. doi: https://doi.org/10.7554/eLife.107556.1.
Backbone
  Vector backbone: pPB
  Vector type: Mammalian Expression
Growth in bacteria
  Bacterial resistance: Ampicillin, 100 μg/mL
  Growth temperature: 37°C
  Growth strain: NEB Stable
  Copy number: Unknown
Gene/Insert
  Gene/Insert name: LRRK2 shRNA
  gRNA/shRNA sequence: GGCCGAGTTGTGGATCATATT
  Species: M. musculus (mouse)
  Entrez Gene: Lrrk2 (a.k.a. 4921513O20Rik, 9330188B09Rik, D630001M17Rik, Gm927, cI-46)
Terms and licenses: Academic/Nonprofit Terms; Industry Terms: Not Available to Industry
Depositor comments: Please visit https://doi.org/10.1101/2023.04.09.536178 for bioRxiv preprint.
How to cite: pPB-CAG-shLRRK2-mCherry-CAAX was a gift from Cagla Eroglu (Addgene plasmid # 227686 ; http://n2t.net/addgene:227686 ; RRID:Addgene_227686)
